>Addgene plasmid #19209 | pBS ILF2 | addgene partial sequence | sequence record 25008 | 19209 with T7
GTTTTTTTTTTTTTTTTTTAGGGNTGGCCCCAGATGTTTATTTTTTTATTTTTTTAAAGAAACAAACAAC
AAACTTGGAGAGCACAGATGCAATTAAGAAATAAAAAACTAAGTTATTTTGTACCCACATACTTTACAAA
ATAAAGCATGCTGGTGGTACAAAACAATTTATACACTGTATGACCAACAAATAAATGCACTGTAACATTA
TTCTCTCAAACACTGTAAGCCTAACAGCTAAACTCTGAAAACAATATTGAGTCAGCATCTTTATTTCATC
AGCCTTCTACAGAGCCATTTAGCACCATCAATTTTTGTTTTGTTTTTTTTTTTTTTTGCCCTGCCTATTA
CCTTTCTCAAAATAATAACAGACGCATAGCACCTTTCAATACCTAAAATAACAATATGAATATTAAATGC
ATCCCAACTTTCANAGATGAGGTAGCTCACGCTAAGAAATGGTGGAATTTTCTTGCCTTGACAGTTAAAG
ACCAGCAAGTCAAAAATTACTGGTAATGCATGTCTGGATGCCAGCTAAAAATCAGTGATTTCTAAAATTT
CTCTCTCTTTATTAGCAATTGGTCTGGTATACATGTGAATGATTGGCAACATACATAAATTGGGACCGTT
TATAAGACACTGGCATGATTTGATATGTAATGGCTTATTAGATAGGCAAGTATTGGGAAAAAAAATCAGC
AACTGTTGGGNTTAATATATATTTCAATGATCAATAATAATTTAATGGNATTGCACAAATACATTGNGAA
AAGTGAAATTNNGGCCNCAAAATT
