[The description below was written by a language model from this plasmid's Addgene catalogue record.]
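Description:
pBS ILF2 is a small bacterial cloning plasmid built on the pBluescript phagemid backbone (about 3 kb without insert) that carries a chicken (Gallus gallus) sequence from interleukin enhancer binding factor 2 (ILF2). It is maintained in E. coli as a high-copy plasmid under ampicillin selection. The repository classes it as a bacterial expression vector, but no feature table is supplied, so backbone elements such as the origin of replication, the f1 origin and the lacZα region can only be assumed from the general pBluescript design, not confirmed for this clone.

The ILF2 fragment was inserted by restriction cloning between XhoI on the 5′ side and EcoRI on the 3′ side; whether these sites remain intact is not recorded, nor is the insert length or whether it covers the full coding region. The linked GenBank accession may be an EST-type entry, which would suggest a partial cDNA, though the record does not state this. T3 and T7 are listed as the 5′ and 3′ sequencing primers, consistent with the pBluescript polylinker being flanked by T3 and T7 phage RNA polymerase promoters. That arrangement allows in vitro transcription of sense or antisense RNA from either strand of the insert.

The depositor's note labels the clone as a numbered probe, and the associated study examined molecular subdomains of the perichondrium and periosteum and their influence on gene expression in the underlying chondrocytes. Together these point to use as a template for riboprobes to detect ILF2 transcripts by in situ hybridisation in chick skeletal tissue. The record does not specify which polymerase yields the antisense strand, and no tags, reporters or eukaryotic regulatory elements are described.
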