Addgene plasmid #19209: pBS ILF2
Depositing lab: Cliff Tabin. Depositing organization: Harvard Medical School. Publication: Identification of unique molecular subdomains in the perichondrium and periosteum and their role in regulating gene expression in the underlying chondrocytes. Bandyopadhyay A, Kubilus JK, Crochiere ML, Linsenmayer TF, Tabin CJ. Dev Biol. 2008 Sep 1;321(1):162-74. doi: 10.1016/j.ydbio.2008.06.012. Epub 2008 Jun 16. PubMed 18602913.
Backbone
  Vector backbone: pBluescript
  Backbone manufacturer: Stratagene
  Backbone size w/o insert (bp): 3000
  Vector type: Bacterial Expression
Growth in bacteria
  Bacterial resistance: Ampicillin, 100 μg/mL
  Growth temperature: 37°C
  Growth strain: DH5alpha
  Copy number: High Copy
Gene/Insert
  Gene/Insert name: interleukin enhancer binding factor 2 (alt name: ILF2)
  Species: G. gallus (chicken)
  GenBank ID: FG356206
  Entrez Gene: ILF2
  Cloning method: Restriction Enzyme; 5′ cloning site XhoI (unknown if destroyed); 3′ cloning site EcoRI (unknown if destroyed)
  Sequencing primers: 5′ T3; 3′ T7
Terms and licenses: Academic/Nonprofit Terms; Industry Terms: Not Available to Industry
Depositor comments: Probe 2_16
How to cite: pBS ILF2 was a gift from Cliff Tabin (Addgene plasmid # 19209)
